Addgene plasmid #211367: pEGFP-N1/mCherry-DMDEx23
Purpose: Expresses a DMD exon 23 skipping reporter in mammalian cells (mCherry-DMDEx23)
Depositing lab: Ulrich Lächelt. Publication: mCherry on Top: A Positive Read-Out Cellular Platform for Screening DMD Exon Skipping Xenopeptide-PMO Conjugates. Lessl AL, Pohmerer J, Lin Y, Wilk U, Hohn M, Horterer E, Wagner E, Lachelt U. Bioconjug Chem. 2023 Dec 20;34(12):2263-2274. doi: 10.1021/acs.bioconjchem.3c00408. Epub 2023 Nov 22. PubMed 37991502.
Backbone
  Vector backbone: pEGFP-N1
  Backbone manufacturer: Clontech
  Backbone size w/o insert (bp): 4686
  Total vector size (bp): 5970
  Vector type: Mammalian Expression
  Selectable markers: eGFP
Growth in bacteria
  Bacterial resistance: Kanamycin, 50 μg/mL
  Growth temperature: 37°C
  Growth strain: DH5alpha
  Copy number: High Copy
Gene/Insert
  Gene/Insert name: mCherry-DMDEx23
  Species: Discosoma sp.
  Insert size (bp): 1284
  Mutation: mCherry interrupted by mdx dystrophin exon 23 between nucleotide 105 and 106 flanked by intronic sequences. Donor splice site downstream of mdx exon 23 is based on the physiological donor splice site sequence of murine DMD intron 23.
  Promoter: CMV
  Tag / fusion protein: eGFP (C terminal on insert)
  Cloning method: Restriction Enzyme; 5′ cloning site XhoI (not destroyed); 3′ cloning site BamHI (not destroyed)
  Sequencing primers: 5′ TGGGAGGTCTATATAAGCAGAG; 3′ CGTCGCCGTCCAGCTCGACCAG
Resource information
  A portion of this plasmid was derived from a plasmid made by: BioCat GmbH
Terms and licenses: Academic/Nonprofit Terms; Industry Terms: Not Available to Industry
How to cite: pEGFP-N1/mCherry-DMDEx23 was a gift from Ulrich Lächelt (Addgene plasmid # 211367 ; http://n2t.net/addgene:211367 ; RRID:Addgene_211367)
