[The description below was written by a language model from this plasmid's Addgene catalogue record and pLannotate feature annotations shown in this document.]
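Description:
pEGFP-N1/mCherry-DMDEx23 is a 5,970 bp mammalian expression plasmid built on the Clontech pEGFP-N1 backbone and carrying a positive read-out reporter for skipping of dystrophin exon 23. It replicates in bacteria from a high-copy ColE1/pUC-type origin and is selected with kanamycin. The Tn5 NeoR/KanR gene is driven by a bacterial (bla) promoter placed in tandem with the SV40 early promoter and ends in an HSV TK polyadenylation signal, an arrangement that in principle also allows G418 selection in mammalian cells. The catalogue, however, lists only eGFP as the selectable marker. An f1 origin is also present.

The 1,284 bp insert was cloned between XhoI and BamHI downstream of the CMV immediate-early enhancer and promoter. It consists of an mCherry coding sequence split between nucleotides 105 and 106 by mdx dystrophin exon 23 and its flanking intronic sequences, with the downstream donor splice site modelled on the natural murine DMD intron 23 donor. This matches the feature table, which shows a short 5′ mCherry fragment, an unannotated gap of roughly 550 bp, and then a second Discosoma-derived fluorescent protein fragment. That fragment is labelled Blue102 by the annotation software but most likely represents the remainder of mCherry. EGFP follows as a C-terminal fusion, terminated by the SV40 poly(A) signal.

If exon 23 is retained in the mature transcript, the mCherry reading frame is interrupted. If it is skipped, the two halves of mCherry are joined and red fluorescence should appear, presumably together with the fused EGFP. The associated work used this reporter as a cellular platform for screening exon-skipping xenopeptide–PMO conjugates.
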