Features (pLannotate 1.2.2; 16 found; start..end, strand, type, name):
     61..364     +  enhancer       CMV enhancer: human cytomegalovirus immediate early enhancer
    365..568     +  promoter       CMV promoter: human cytomegalovirus (CMV) immediate early promoter
    591..618     +  misc_feature   MCS (fragment): multiple cloning site
    625..730     +  CDS            mCherry (fragment): monomeric derivative of DsRed fluorescent protein (Shaner et al., 2004) mammalian codon-optimized
   1285..1893    +  CDS            Blue102 (fragment): Blue102 is a fluorescent protein published in 2010, derived from Discosoma sp..
   1916..2635    +  CDS            EGFP: the original enhanced GFP (Yang et al., 1996) mammalian codon-optimized
   2652..2735    +  CDS            large T antigen (fragment): large T antigen from SV40 (simian virus 40)
   2758..2879    +  polyA_signal   SV40 poly(A) signal: SV40 polyadenylation signal
   2913..3341    -  rep_origin     f1 ori (sequence partly withheld): f1 bacteriophage origin of replication; arrow indicates direction of (+) strand synthesis
   3368..3472    +  promoter       AmpR promoter: bla
   3474..3831    +  promoter       SV40 promoter: SV40 enhancer and early promoter
   3866..4660    +  CDS            NeoR/KanR: aminoglycoside phosphotransferase from Tn5; aph(3')-II (or nptII); confers resistance to neomycin, kanamycin, and G418 (Geneticin®)
   4681..4833    +  CDS            ble (fragment): BLE_KLEPN - Experimental evidence at protein level: Swiss-Prot protein existence level 1. Binding protein with a strong affinity to the bleomycin family of antibiotics. Binds to CL990; an antimitotic-antibiotic compound. From Klebsiella pneumoniae.
   4892..4939    +  polyA_signal   HSV TK poly(A) signal: herpes simplex virus thymidine kinase polyadenylation signal (Cole and Stacy, 1985)
   5030..5046    -  polyA_signal   bGH poly(A) signal (fragment): bovine growth hormone polyadenylation signal
   5268..5856    +  rep_origin     ori: high-copy-number ColE1/pMB1/pBR322/pUC origin of replication
>Addgene plasmid #211367 | pEGFP-N1/mCherry-DMDEx23 | addgene full sequence | sequence record 420039 | Addgene NGS Result
TAGTTATTAATAGTAATCAATTACGGGGTCATTAGTTCATAGCCCATATATGGAGTTCCGCGTTACATAA
CTTACGGTAAATGGCCCGCCTGGCTGACCGCCCAACGACCCCCGCCCATTGACGTCAATAATGACGTATG
TTCCCATAGTAACGCCAATAGGGACTTTCCATTGACGTCAATGGGTGGAGTATTTACGGTAAACTGCCCA
CTTGGCAGTACATCAAGTGTATCATATGCCAAGTACGCCCCCTATTGACGTCAATGACGGTAAATGGCCC
GCCTGGCATTATGCCCAGTACATGACCTTATGGGACTTTCCTACTTGGCAGTACATCTACGTATTAGTCA
TCGCTATTACCATGGTGATGCGGTTTTGGCAGTACATCAATGGGCGTGGATAGCGGTTTGACTCACGGGG
ATTTCCAAGTCTCCACCCCATTGACGTCAATGGGAGTTTGTTTTGGCACCAAAATCAACGGGACTTTCCA
AAATGTCGTAACAACTCCGCCCCATTGACGCAAATGGGCGGTAGGCGTGTACGGTGGGAGGTCTATATAA
GCAGAGCTGGTTTAGTGAACCGTCAGATCCGCTAGCGCTACCGGACTCAGATCTCGAGGCCACCATGGTG
AGCAAGGGCGAGGAGGATAACATGGCCATCATCAAGGAGTTCATGCGCTTCAAGGTGCACATGGAGGGCT
CCGTGAACGGCCACGAGTTCGAGATCGAGGTAAGGGCACTGAGCAGAAGGGAAGAAGCTCCGGGGGCTCT
TTGTAGGGTCCTCCAGTCAGGACTCAAACCCAGTAGTGTCTGGTTCCAGGCACTGACCTTGTATGTCTCC
TGGCCCAAATGCCCACTCAGGGTAGGGGTGTAGGGCAGACAACGAGTCTTTTGTCATCTACAGGCTCTGC
AAAGTTCTTTGAAAGAGCAATAAAATGGCTTCAACTATCTGAGTGACACTGTGAAGGAGATGGCCAAGAA
AGCACCTTCAGAAATATGCCAGAAATATCTGTCAGAATTTGAAGAGATTGAGGGGCACTGGAAGAAACTT
TCCTCCCAGTTGGTGGAAAGCTGCCAAAAGCTAGAAGAACATATGAATAAACTTCGAAAATTTCAGGTAA
GCCGAGGTTTGGCCTTGGAAGAAGCTCCGGGGGCTCTTTGTAGGGTCCTCCAGTCAGGACTCAAACCCAG
TAGTGTCTGGTTCCAGGCACTGACCTTGTATGTCTCCTGGCCCAAATGCCCACTCAGGGTAGGGGTGTAG
GGCAGACAACGAGTCTTTTGTCATCTACAGGGCGAGGGCGAGGGCCGCCCCTACGAGGGCACCCAGACCG
CCAAGCTGAAGGTGACCAAGGGTGGCCCCCTGCCCTTCGCCTGGGACATCCTGTCCCCTCAGTTCATGTA
CGGCTCCAAGGCCTACGTGAAGCACCCCGCCGACATCCCCGACTACTTGAAGCTGTCCTTCCCCGAGGGC
TTCAAGTGGGAGCGCGTGATGAACTTCGAGGACGGCGGCGTGGTGACCGTGACCCAGGACTCCTCCCTGC
AGGACGGCGAGTTCATCTACAAGGTGAAGCTGCGCGGCACCAACTTCCCCTCCGACGGCCCCGTAATGCA
GAAGAAGACCATGGGCTGGGAGGCCTCCTCCGAGCGGATGTACCCCGAGGACGGCGCCCTGAAGGGCGAG
ATCAAGCAGAGGCTGAAGCTGAAGGACGGCGGCCACTACGACGCTGAGGTCAAGACCACCTACAAGGCCA
AGAAGCCCGTGCAGCTGCCCGGCGCCTACAACGTCAACATCAAGTTGGACATCACCTCCCACAACGAGGA
CTACACCATCGTGGAACAGTACGAACGCGCCGAGGGCCGCCACTCCACCGGCGGCATGGACGAGCTGTAC
AAGTAAGGATCCACCGGTCGCCACCATGGTGAGCAAGGGCGAGGAGCTGTTCACCGGGGTGGTGCCCATC
CTGGTCGAGCTGGACGGCGACGTAAACGGCCACAAGTTCAGCGTGTCCGGCGAGGGCGAGGGCGATGCCA
CCTACGGCAAGCTGACCCTGAAGTTCATCTGCACCACCGGCAAGCTGCCCGTGCCCTGGCCCACCCTCGT
GACCACCCTGACCTACGGCGTGCAGTGCTTCAGCCGCTACCCCGACCACATGAAGCAGCACGACTTCTTC
AAGTCCGCCATGCCCGAAGGCTACGTCCAGGAGCGCACCATCTTCTTCAAGGACGACGGCAACTACAAGA
CCCGCGCCGAGGTGAAGTTCGAGGGCGACACCCTGGTGAACCGCATCGAGCTGAAGGGCATCGACTTCAA
GGAGGACGGCAACATCCTGGGGCACAAGCTGGAGTACAACTACAACAGCCACAACGTCTATATCATGGCC
GACAAGCAGAAGAACGGCATCAAGGTGAACTTCAAGATCCGCCACAACATCGAGGACGGCAGCGTGCAGC
TCGCCGACCACTACCAGCAGAACACCCCCATCGGCGACGGCCCCGTGCTGCTGCCCGACAACCACTACCT
GAGCACCCAGTCCGCCCTGAGCAAAGACCCCAACGAGAAGCGCGATCACATGGTCCTGCTGGAGTTCGTG
ACCGCCGCCGGGATCACTCTCGGCATGGACGAGCTGTACAAGTAAAGCGGCCGCGACTCTAGATCATAAT
CAGCCATACCACATTTGTAGAGGTTTTACTTGCTTTAAAAAACCTCCCACACCTCCCCCTGAACCTGAAA
CATAAAATGAATGCAATTGTTGTTGTTAACTTGTTTATTGCAGCTTATAATGGTTACAAATAAAGCAATA
GCATCACAAATTTCACAAATAAAGCATTTTTTTCACTGCATTCTAGTTGTGGTTTGTCCAAACTCATCAA
TGTATCTTAAGGCGTAAATTGTAAGCGTTAATATTTTGTTAAAATTCGCGTTAAATTTTTGTTAAATCAG
CTCATTTTTTAACCAATAGGCCGAAATCGGCAAAATCCCTTATAAATCAAAAGAATAGACCGAGATAGGG
T
[37 nt withheld, positions 3012-3048]
AAAGAACGTGGACTCCAACGTCAAAGG
[49 nt withheld, positions 3076-3124]
T
[91 nt withheld, positions 3126-3216]
G
[124 nt withheld, positions 3218-3341]
CAGGTGGCACTTTTCGGGGAAATGTGCGCGGAACCCCTATTTGTTTATTTTTCTAAATACATTCAAATAT
GTATCCGCTCATGAGACAATAACCCTGATAAATGCTTCAATAATATTGAAAAAGGAAGAGTCCTGAGGCG
GAAAGAACCAGCTGTGGAATGTGTGTCAGTTAGGGTGTGGAAAGTCCCCAGGCTCCCCAGCAGGCAGAAG
TATGCAAAGCATGCATCTCAATTAGTCAGCAACCAGGTGTGGAAAGTCCCCAGGCTCCCCAGCAGGCAGA
AGTATGCAAAGCATGCATCTCAATTAGTCAGCAACCATAGTCCCGCCCCTAACTCCGCCCATCCCGCCCC
TAACTCCGCCCAGTTCCGCCCATTCTCCGCCCCATGGCTGACTAATTTTTTTTATTTATGCAGAGGCCGA
GGCCGCCTCGGCCTCTGAGCTATTCCAGAAGTAGTGAGGAGGCTTTTTTGGAGGCCTAGGCTTTTGCAAA
GATCGATCAAGAGACAGGATGAGGATCGTTTCGCATGATTGAACAAGATGGATTGCACGCAGGTTCTCCG
GCCGCTTGGGTGGAGAGGCTATTCGGCTATGACTGGGCACAACAGACAATCGGCTGCTCTGATGCCGCCG
TGTTCCGGCTGTCAGCGCAGGGGCGCCCGGTTCTTTTTGTCAAGACCGACCTGTCCGGTGCCCTGAATGA
ACTGCAAGACGAGGCAGCGCGGCTATCGTGGCTGGCCACGACGGGCGTTCCTTGCGCAGCTGTGCTCGAC
GTTGTCACTGAAGCGGGAAGGGACTGGCTGCTATTGGGCGAAGTGCCGGGGCAGGATCTCCTGTCATCTC
ACCTTGCTCCTGCCGAGAAAGTATCCATCATGGCTGATGCAATGCGGCGGCTGCATACGCTTGATCCGGC
TACCTGCCCATTCGACCACCAAGCGAAACATCGCATCGAGCGAGCACGTACTCGGATGGAAGCCGGTCTT
GTCGATCAGGATGATCTGGACGAAGAGCATCAGGGGCTCGCGCCAGCCGAACTGTTCGCCAGGCTCAAGG
CGAGCATGCCCGACGGCGAGGATCTCGTCGTGACCCATGGCGATGCCTGCTTGCCGAATATCATGGTGGA
AAATGGCCGCTTTTCTGGATTCATCGACTGTGGCCGGCTGGGTGTGGCGGACCGCTATCAGGACATAGCG
TTGGCTACCCGTGATATTGCTGAAGAGCTTGGCGGCGAATGGGCTGACCGCTTCCTCGTGCTTTACGGTA
TCGCCGCTCCCGATTCGCAGCGCATCGCCTTCTATCGCCTTCTTGACGAGTTCTTCTGAGCGGGACTCTG
GGGTTCGAAATGACCGACCAAGCGACGCCCAACCTGCCATCACGAGATTTCGATTCCACCGCCGCCTTCT
ATGAAAGGTTGGGCTTCGGAATCGTTTTCCGGGACGCCGGCTGGATGATCCTCCAGCGCGGGGATCTCAT
GCTGGAGTTCTTCGCCCACCCTAGGGGGAGGCTAACTGAAACACGGAAGGAGACAATACCGGAAGGAACC
CGCGCTATGACGGCAATAAAAAGACAGAATAAAACGCACGGTGTTGGGTCGTTTGTTCATAAACGCGGGG
TTCGGTCCCAGGGCTGGCACTCTGTCGATACCCCACCGAGACCCCATTGGGGCCAATACGCCCGCGTTTC
TTCCTTTTCCCCACCCCACCCCCCAAGTTCGGGTGAAGGCCCAGGGCTCGCAGCCAACGTCGGGGCGGCA
GGCCCTGCCATAGCCTCAGGTTACTCATATATACTTTAGATTGATTTAAAACTTCATTTTTAATTTAAAA
GGATCTAGGTGAAGATCCTTTTTGATAATCTCATGACCAAAATCCCTTAACGTGAGTTTTCGTTCCACTG
AGCGTCAGACCCCGTAGAAAAGATCAAAGGATCTTCTTGAGATCCTTTTTTTCTGCGCGTAATCTGCTGC
TTGCAAACAAAAAAACCACCGCTACCAGCGGTGGTTTGTTTGCCGGATCAAGAGCTACCAACTCTTTTTC
CGAAGGTAACTGGCTTCAGCAGAGCGCAGATACCAAATACTGTTCTTCTAGTGTAGCCGTAGTTAGGCCA
CCACTTCAAGAACTCTGTAGCACCGCCTACATACCTCGCTCTGCTAATCCTGTTACCAGTGGCTGCTGCC
AGTGGCGATAAGTCGTGTCTTACCGGGTTGGACTCAAGACGATAGTTACCGGATAAGGCGCAGCGGTCGG
GCTGAACGGGGGGTTCGTGCACACAGCCCAGCTTGGAGCGAACGACCTACACCGAACTGAGATACCTACA
GCGTGAGCTATGAGAAAGCGCCACGCTTCCCGAAGGGAGAAAGGCGGACAGGTATCCGGTAAGCGGCAGG
GTCGGAACAGGAGAGCGCACGAGGGAGCTTCCAGGGGGAAACGCCTGGTATCTTTATAGTCCTGTCGGGT
TTCGCCACCTCTGACTTGAGCGTCGATTTTTGTGATGCTCGTCAGGGGGGCGGAGCCTATGGAAAAACGC
CAGCAACGCGGCCTTTTTACGGTTCCTGGCCTTTTGCTGGCCTTTTGCTCACATGTTCTTTCCTGCGTTA
TCCCCTGATTCTGTGGATAACCGTATTACCGCCATGCAT
